>Addgene plasmid #163880 | pFlox_N-Mau2_BSD_FKBPF36V_EYFP | addgene full sequence | sequence record 323549 | Addgene NGS Result
GCCATTCGCCATTCAGGCTGCGCAACTGTTGGGAAGGGCGATCGGTGCGGGCCTCTTCGCTATTACGCCA
GCTGGCGAAAGGGGGATGTGCTGCAAGGCGATTAAGTTGGGTAACGCCAGGGTTTTCCCAGTCACGACGT
TGTAAAACGACGGCCGCGGCGGCCGCACTAGTGGCCGCGGCGGCCGCACTAGTGGCCGCGGCGGCCGCAG
CTTGCCTGCAGGTCGACCTCTGAGGCCTATCCAGCCTCTGTGGTGAAACCTCTGCCTTCCTATAGACAGC
ATCTACTCATATGGAACATCTTGTACTCAAGAAAGACTTTTCATGGAGCCAGAGAGATGGCTCGGAGGTT
AAGAGTGCTTGTCACTCTTCCAGAGAATCCAAGCAAACATCCAGGTGGCCTACTATAACTCCAGCTCCAG
GTACTCACACACAAAGACATAAAGACAAATGGATTTTTAAAAACTGTTAAGCCTTCCCTGACCTTCAATA
TATTAGCAGCATCCAACCTCACGTCACGAGAACTAGTTCTTTGCAAAATTTGCTTCCAGGTGCACTGACA
CGCAAGCTTAGCACAGCGTTTGGACCCAGCAAGTGTGGAAGCATATGGTGAATGGGCAAATGCATTTCAT
CCTAGGGGCACAGGGACAGCTAAACCCGTAACCGTGGGAAACCGCCCTGGCTGACCCAGTGCAGTTCGGA
AACGCACATTTCCCACAAGGCAGGACCCAAGCCAAAGGGGACCGGAGGGGCAGGAGGGCTGTCCCAGGCT
GTCCGCTGTGGATGCCACCGGCCCGAGAGCAGTTTATTGGGAAAGCCCACGCGGTTCCCACCCGGCGCCC
AGGCCTTTGAGGGAGACCAGGAGCGCTCCTCAGCCACGGGCGGGGGTTGGGGGGCGAACCCGAGTCTGGG
GTCTCGGCAGACCAGAGAAGGGCACACGCAACGTTACTGTAAGTTTCCCTGGGGCTGAGGCGAGAAGTCC
GCGTGTCAGGTCCGTGACAGAAAGTAGGGTGAACAGGAGACGTGCAGTCGCGAGAACCCAGGCGGGCGGC
GAAGGGAAGTCGGGGGATGTTACCTGCAACATCCCGGTTGTCCATCTTGAGACTCATCCAATCCCACAAT
GCTCCGGCGCCACCTGAGAAGAGGGAGGCTCTGTTATAGTGCGCTTGGTCTGATGGTAAATGTAGTCCTT
CTCCGACAATCTCGTCCAACCCCCTTCTAGGACACCGGGCGTCTTCTCCACAGAAACGCCGGCGTCAGTT
CACGAACGTGTATTACTCTCAGTTACGATGATGCAGAGGTATCATCCTCTCCTCAGAGTCTTCCTCAGTC
GGAGCCACTTCGAACACACACCATAAGACCCAGAAGTCCTTGCGTAGCAGTTCTCGCGAGAATTGCGGGT
CGCCAGGCCCCGCCCCTCAAGGTGCTTCCGCCTCTCTGTGGAGGCGGCTTGTTGTTGTCGACATGGCCAA
GCCTTTGTCTCAAGAAGAATCCACCCTCATTGAAAGAGCAACGGCTACAATCAACAGCATCCCCATCTCT
GAAGACTACAGCGTCGCCAGCGCAGCTCTCTCTAGCGACGGCCGCATCTTCACTGGTGTCAATGTATATC
ATTTTACTGGGGGACCTTGTGCAGAACTCGTGGTGCTGGGCACTGCTGCTGCTGCGGCAGCTGGCAACCT
GACTTGTATCGTCGCGATCGGAAATGAGAACAGGGGCATCTTGAGCCCCTGCGGACGGTGCCGACAGGTG
CTTCTCGATCTGCATCCTGGGATCAAAGCCATAGTGAAGGACAGTGATGGACAGCCGACGGCAGTTGGGA
TTCGTGAATTGCTGCCCTCTGGTTATGTGTGGGAGGGCGGTTCCGGAGCCACGAACTTCTCTCTGTTAAA
GCAAGCAGGAGACGTGGAAGAAAACCCCGGTCCCGATTACAAGGATGACGATGACAAGGGTTCCGGCGGC
GTGCAGGTGGAGACTATCTCCCCAGGAGACGGGCGCACCTTCCCCAAGCGCGGCCAGACCTGCGTGGTGC
ACTACACCGGGATGCTTGAAGATGGAAAGAAAGTTGATTCCTCCCGGGACAGAAACAAGCCCTTTAAGTT
TATGCTAGGCAAGCAGGAGGTGATCCGAGGCTGGGAAGAAGGGGTTGCCCAGATGAGTGTGGGTCAGAGA
GCCAAACTGACTATATCTCCAGATTATGCCTATGGTGCCACTGGGCACCCAGGCATCATCCCACCACATG
CCACTCTCGTCTTCGATGTGGAGCTTCTAAAACTGGAAGTCGATTATCCGTACGACGTACCAGACTACGC
AGTGAGCAAGGGCGAGGAGCTGTTCACCGGGGTGGTGCCCATCCTGGTCGAGCTGGACGGCGACGTAAAC
GGCCACAAGTTCAGCGTGTCCGGCGAGGGCGAGGGCGATGCCACCTACGGCAAGCTGACCCTGAAGTTCA
TCTGCACCACCGGCAAGCTGCCCGTGCCCTGGCCCACCCTCGTGACCACCTTCGGCTACGGCCTGCAGTG
CTTCGCCCGCTACCCCGACCACATGAAGCAGCACGACTTCTTCAAGTCCGCCATGCCCGAAGGCTACGTC
CAGGAGCGCACCATCTTCTTCAAGGACGACGGCAACTACAAGACCCGCGCCGAGGTGAAGTTCGAGGGCG
ACACCCTGGTGAACCGCATCGAGCTGAAGGGCATCGACTTCAAGGAGGACGGCAACATCCTGGGGCACAA
GCTGGAGTACAACTACAACAGCCACAACGTCTATATCATGGCCGACAAGCAGAAGAACGGCATCAAGGTG
AACTTCAAGATCCGCCACAACATCGAGGACGGCAGCGTGCAGCTCGCCGACCACTACCAGCAGAACACCC
CCATCGGCGACGGCCCCGTGCTGCTGCCCGACAACCACTACCTGAGCTACCAGTCCGCCCTGAGCAAAGA
CCCCAACGAGAAGCGCGATCACATGGTCCTGCTGGAGTTCGTGACCGCCGCCGGGATCACTCTCGGCATG
GACGAGCTGTACAAGGGTGGAGGTGGATCTGGTGGCGGCGGTTCAGGTACCGCGGCACAGGCGGCGGCTG
CGGCGCAGGCGGCGGCTGCAGCTCAGGCTGCCGCCGCACAGGCCGCACAGGCCGAGGCAGCCGAGTCGTG
GTATCTGGCTCTCCTGGGTTTCGCCGAGCACTTCCGAACATCTAGCCCGCCCAAGATCCGCTTGTGCGTT
CATTGCCTGCAGGCCGTGTTCCCCTTCAAGCCGCCTCAGCGGATCGAGGCCCGGACGCACCTGCAGCTCG
GCTCGGTGCTTTACCACCACACGAAGAACAGCGAGCAGGCGCGCAGCCACCTGGAGAAGGCGGTGAGTGT
GCGGGCCAGGCGGGCGGGCCGCGGGTACCGGGGACTCGATCCTCTCCGCCTCGTCGGGCTTGGGACTTCC
GAAGGCCTCGCCCTCACCTGCGGTGACAGACGCGGCTCCGCCACGCCCTCTCACCCGGGAACCGGGAAAG
TTGTCCCTCTTCAGCTACTTGGTGCTTGCATCGGGGACCCTCCTAGTCGGGTGGCCGCGGGAACAGGACC
CAGAGCGTCAGCCTAGAAGCACCTACCTAAGGAAGAGATGCGAGCTCCCTGACGTGTGAAAGCGAGGTCG
CAGGAAATCTGAAAGTCCAGGACTTCTGACAGTCAGGTGTCTAGGTCTGGAGTCCCAGATCCTTGTGGCA
TGGATATTGGGGAAGGTGAGGCCTTCAGCCTCTTGTTGAACGTTGTTGCCTTGTGAGGACGTGAAGTGCA
GAAAGTAGCTTCTAGAGTCACTTGCACCTCGGGGGTCTGGAGGTCAGTCTCACTGTTGGTGGCTTCTTCT
CCCACCACGAAATGGTCCATCTTTGAAAGAGTCCCCACTCCGCCTCCAACTTGATTTGTGACGTCTTGGT
GCTTCACAGGGTACCCTCGAGGTCGATCGACGGTATCGATAAGCTTGATCTAGAGCGGCCGCCACCGCGG
TGGAGCTCCAGCTTTTGTTCCCTTTAGTGAGGGTTAATTTCGAGCTTGGCGTAATCATGGTCATAGCTGT
TTCCTGTGTGAAATTGTTATCCGCTCACAATTCCACACAACATACGAGCCGGAAGCATAAAGTGTAAAGC
CTGGGGTGCCTAATGAGTGAGCTAACTCACATTAATTGCGTTGCGCTCACTGCCCGCTTTCCAGTCGGGA
AACCTGTCGTGCCAGCTGCATTAATGAATCGGCCAACGCGCGGGGAGAGGCGGTTTGCGTATTGGGCGCT
CTTCCGCTTCCTCGCTCACTGACTCGCTGCGCTCGGTCGTTCGGCTGCGGCGAGCGGTATCAGCTCACTC
AAAGGCGGTAATACGGTTATCCACAGAATCAGGGGATAACGCAGGAAAGAACATGTGAGCAAAAGGCCAG
CAAAAGGCCAGGAACCGTAAAAAGGCCGCGTTGCTGGCGTTTTTCCATAGGCTCCGCCCCCCTGACGAGC
ATCACAAAAATCGACGCTCAAGTCAGAGGTGGCGAAACCCGACAGGACTATAAAGATACCAGGCGTTTCC
CCCTGGAAGCTCCCTCGTGCGCTCTCCTGTTCCGACCCTGCCGCTTACCGGATACCTGTCCGCCTTTCTC
CCTTCGGGAAGCGTGGCGCTTTCTCATAGCTCACGCTGTAGGTATCTCAGTTCGGTGTAGGTCGTTCGCT
CCAAGCTGGGCTGTGTGCACGAACCCCCCGTTCAGCCCGACCGCTGCGCCTTATCCGGTAACTATCGTCT
TGAGTCCAACCCGGTAAGACACGACTTATCGCCACTGGCAGCAGCCACTGGTAACAGGATTAGCAGAGCG
AGGTATGTAGGCGGTGCTACAGAGTTCTTGAAGTGGTGGCCTAACTACGGCTACACTAGAAGAACAGTAT
TTGGTATCTGCGCTCTGCTGAAGCCAGTTACCTTCGGAAAAAGAGTTGGTAGCTCTTGATCCGGCAAACA
AACCACCGCTGGTAGCGGTGGTTTTTTTGTTTGCAAGCAGCAGATTACGCGCAGAAAAAAAGGATCTCAA
GAAGATCCTTTGATCTTTTCTACGGGGTCTGACGCTCAGTGGAACGAAAACTCACGTTAAGGGATTTTGG
TCATGAGATTATCAAAAAGGATCTTCACCTAGATCCTTTTAAATTAAAAATGAAGTTTTAAATCAATCTA
AAGTATATATGAGTAAACTTGGTCTGACAGTTACCAATGCTTAATCAGTGAGGCACCTATCTCAGCGATC
TGTCTATTTCGTTCATCCATAGTTGCCTGACTCCCCGTCGTGTAGATAACTACGATACGGGAGGGCTTAC
CATCTGGCCCCAGTGCTGCAATGATACCGCGAGACCCACGCTCACCGGCTCCAGATTTATCAGCAATAAA
CCAGCCAGCCGGAAGGGCCGAGCGCAGAAGTGGTCCTGCAACTTTATCCGCCTCCATCCAGTCTATTAAT
TGTTGCCGGGAAGCTAGAGTAAGTAGTTCGCCAGTTAATAGTTTGCGCAACGTTGTTGCCATTGCTACAG
GCATCGTGGTGTCACGCTCGTCGTTTGGTATGGCTTCATTCAGCTCCGGTTCCCAACGATCAAGGCGAGT
TACATGATCCCCCATGTTGTGCAAAAAAGCGGTTAGCTCCTTCGGTCCTCCGATCGTTGTCAGAAGTAAG
TTGGCCGCAGTGTTATCACTCATGGTTATGGCAGCACTGCATAATTCTCTTACTGTCATGCCATCCGTAA
GATGCTTTTCTGTGACTGGTGAGTACTCAACCAAGTCATTCTGAGAATAGTGTATGCGGCGACCGAGTTG
CTCTTGCCCGGCGTCAATACGGGATAATACCGCGCCACATAGCAGAACTTTAAAAGTGCTCATCATTGGA
AAACGTTCTTCGGGGCGAAAACTCTCAAGGATCTTACCGCTGTTGAGATCCAGTTCGATGTAACCCACTC
GTGCACCCAACTGATCTTCAGCATCTTTTACTTTCACCAGCGTTTCTGGGTGAGCAAAAACAGGAAGGCA
AAATGCCGCAAAAAAGGGAATAAGGGCGACACGGAAATGTTGAATACTCATACTCTTCCTTTTTCAATAT
TATTGAAGCATTTATCAGGGTTATTGTCTCATGAGCGGATACATATTTGAATGTATTTAGAAAAATAAAC
AAATAGGGGTTCCGCGCACATTTCCCCGAAAAGTGCCACCTGACGTCTAAGAAACCATTATTATCATGAC
ATTAACCTATAAAAATAGGCGTATCACGAGGCCCTTTCGTCTCGCGCGTTTCGGTGATGACGGTGAAAAC
CTCTGACACATGCAGCTCCCGGAGACGGTCACAGCTTGTCTGTAAGCGGATGCCGGGAGCAGACAAGCCC
GTCAGGGCGCGTCAGCGGGTGTTGGCGGGTGTCGGGGCTGGCTTAACTATGCGGCATCAGAGCAGATTGT
ACTGAGAGTGCACCATATGCGGTGTGAAATACCGCACAGATGCGTAAGGAGAAAATACCGCATCAGGC
Features (pLannotate 1.2.2; 19 found; start..end, strand, type, name):
      5..155     -  CDS            lacZα (fragment): LacZα fragment of β-galactosidase; lacZ fragment
   1463..1858    +  CDS            BSD: blasticidin S deaminase; Aspergillus terreus BSD; confers resistance to blasticidin
   1868..1923    +  CDS            P2A (fragment): 2A peptide from porcine teschovirus-1 polyprotein Eukaryotic ribosomes fail to insert a peptide bond between the Gly and Pro residues, yielding separate polypeptides.
   1925..1948    +  CDS            FLAG: FLAG® epitope tag, followed by an enterokinase cleavage site
   1961..2278    +  CDS            DmrB: F36V mutant of FK506-binding protein FKBP12 binds synthetic ligands that do not bind wild-type FKBP
   2312..3025    +  CDS            EYFP: EYFP is a basic (constitutively fluorescent) green/yellow fluorescent protein published in 1996, derived from Aequorea victoria. It is reported to be a very rapidly-maturing weak dimer with high acid sensitivity.
   3143..3352    +  CDS            Mau2 (fragment): SCC4_MOUSE - Also known as Kiaa0892, Scc4 From Mus musculus (Mouse).
   3947..3969    -  misc_feature   MCS (fragment): pBluescript multiple cloning site
   3969..3998    -  misc_feature   MCS (fragment): pBluescript multiple cloning site
   4011..4029    -  promoter       T3 promoter: promoter for bacteriophage T3 RNA polymerase
   4074..4090    -  protein_bind   lac operator: The lac repressor binds to the lac operator to inhibit transcription in E. coli. This inhibition can be relieved by adding lactose or isopropyl-β-D-thiogalactopyranoside (IPTG). lac repressor encoded by lacI
   4098..4128    -  promoter       lac promoter: promoter for the E. coli lac operon
   4143..4164    -  protein_bind   CAP binding site: CAP binding activates transcription in the presence of cAMP. E. coli catabolite activator protein
   4177..4269    -  CDS            lacI (fragment): lac repressor; lacI; The lac repressor binds to the lac operator to inhibit transcription in E. coli. This inhibition can be relieved by adding lactose or isopropyl-β-D-thiogalactopyranoside (IPTG).
   4452..5040    -  rep_origin     ori: high-copy-number ColE1/pMB1/pBR322/pUC origin of replication
   5211..6071    -  CDS            AmpR: β-lactamase; bla; confers resistance to ampicillin, carbenicillin, and related antibiotics
   6072..6176    -  promoter       AmpR promoter: bla
   6271..6306    +  CDS            rop (fragment): Rop protein, which maintains plasmids at low copy number; rop
   6408..6507    +  misc_feature   bom (fragment): basis of mobility region from pBR322
