[The description below was written by a language model from this plasmid's Addgene catalogue record and pLannotate feature annotations shown in this document.]
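Description:
pFlox_N-Mau2_BSD_FKBPF36V_EYFP is a 6.5 kb plasmid built by Gibson assembly in the pflox backbone. The repository catalogues it as a mammalian expression vector, and its stated purpose is acute depletion of Mau2-EYFP. The bacterial portion resembles pBluescript: a high-copy ColE1/pUC origin, an ampicillin resistance gene with its own promoter, and remnants of the lacZα/lac promoter/T3 promoter/multiple cloning site region. It is therefore maintained in standard E. coli cloning strains under ampicillin selection.

The payload is one same-strand series of coding elements. It begins with blasticidin S deaminase (BSD), followed by a P2A ribosome-skipping peptide, a FLAG epitope, the F36V mutant of FKBP12, and EYFP. A short fragment of mouse Mau2 (Scc4) coding sequence lies a little downstream. No mammalian promoter or polyadenylation signal is annotated, and only part of Mau2 is present. There are also unannotated stretches of over a kilobase before BSD and several hundred bases after the Mau2 fragment. Together with the "N-Mau2" name, this layout suggests a homology-directed knock-in donor that places the cassette at the N-terminus of the endogenous Mau2 gene, with the unannotated regions acting as homology arms. The record does not state this explicitly, however. No loxP sites are annotated either, despite the backbone's name.

In such a design, the endogenous promoter would drive blasticidin resistance, allowing selection of targeted cells. P2A would release BSD from a FLAG-FKBP(F36V)-EYFP-Mau2 fusion. The F36V domain binds synthetic ligands that do not bind wild-type FKBP, and it is the degron used in dTAG-type systems for rapid, ligand-induced protein degradation. EYFP and FLAG allow the loss of the cohesin-loading factor to be monitored.
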