Addgene plasmid #163880: pFlox_N-Mau2_BSD_FKBPF36V_EYFP
Purpose: Acute Depletion of Mau2-EYFP
Depositing lab: Cornelis Murre. Depositing organization: University of California, San Diego (UCSD). Publication: Calcium signaling instructs NIPBL recruitment at active enhancers and promoters via distinct mechanisms to reconstruct genome compartmentalization. Zhu Y, Denholtz M, Lu H, Murre C. Genes Dev. 2021 Jan 1;35(1-2):65-81. doi: 10.1101/gad.343475.120. Epub 2020 Dec 17. PubMed 33334824.
Backbone
  Vector backbone: pflox
  Vector type: Mammalian Expression
Growth in bacteria
  Bacterial resistance: Ampicillin, 100 μg/mL
  Growth temperature: 37°C
  Growth strain: DH5alpha
  Copy number: High Copy
Gene/Insert
  Gene/Insert name: Mau2
  Species: M. musculus (mouse)
  Entrez Gene: Mau2 (a.k.a. 9130404D08Rik, A930019L04Rik, C77863, C79014, Mau-2, mKIAA0892)
  Cloning method: Gibson Cloning
Terms and licenses: Academic/Nonprofit Terms; Industry Terms: Not Available to Industry
How to cite: pFlox_N-Mau2_BSD_FKBPF36V_EYFP was a gift from Cornelis Murre (Addgene plasmid # 163880 ; http://n2t.net/addgene:163880 ; RRID:Addgene_163880)
